Addgene plasmid #78842: pcDNA3-FLAG-RIPK1
Purpose: To overexpress RIPK1 in Mammalian Cells
Depositing lab: Jaewhan Song. Depositing organization: Yonsei University. Publication: CHIP controls necroptosis through ubiquitylation- and lysosome-dependent degradation of RIPK3. Seo J, Lee EW, Sung H, Seong D, Dondelinger Y, Shin J, Jeong M, Lee HK, Kim JH, Han SY, Lee C, Seong JK, Vandenabeele P, Song J. Nat Cell Biol. 2016 Mar;18(3):291-302. doi: 10.1038/ncb3314. Epub 2016 Feb 22. PubMed 26900751.
Backbone
  Vector backbone: pcDNA3-FLAG
  Vector type: Mammalian Expression
Growth in bacteria
  Bacterial resistance: Ampicillin, 100 μg/mL
  Growth temperature: 37°C
  Growth strain: DH5alpha
  Copy number: High Copy
Gene/Insert
  Gene/Insert name: RIPK1
  Species: H. sapiens (human)
  Entrez Gene: RIPK1 (a.k.a. AIEFL, IMD57, RIP, RIP-1, RIP1)
  Promoter: CMV
  Tag / fusion protein: FLAG (N terminal on backbone)
  Cloning method: Restriction Enzyme; 5′ cloning site unknown (unknown if destroyed); 3′ cloning site unknown (unknown if destroyed)
  Sequencing primers: 5′ CMV-F; 3′ BGHrev
Terms and licenses: Academic/Nonprofit Terms; Industry Terms: Not Available to Industry
How to cite: pcDNA3-FLAG-RIPK1 was a gift from Jaewhan Song (Addgene plasmid # 78842 ; http://n2t.net/addgene:78842 ; RRID:Addgene_78842)
