[The description below was written by a language model from this plasmid's Addgene catalogue record.]
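Description:
pcDNA3-FLAG-RIPK1 is a mammalian expression plasmid built on a pcDNA3-FLAG backbone and designed to overexpress human RIPK1 (receptor-interacting serine/threonine kinase 1, also known as RIP or RIP1) in mammalian cells. It is maintained in E. coli as a high-copy plasmid under ampicillin selection. No feature table accompanies the record, so other backbone elements, such as the bacterial origin or any mammalian selection marker, are not explicitly documented. The listing of a BGH reverse sequencing primer suggests that a bovine growth hormone polyadenylation region lies downstream of the insert, as is usual for pcDNA3-type vectors.

The RIPK1 coding sequence is under the control of the CMV promoter, a strong constitutive viral promoter that gives high-level expression in many transfected mammalian cell lines. A FLAG epitope supplied by the backbone is fused to the N terminus of RIPK1, so the exogenous protein can be detected by immunoblotting or immunofluorescence and recovered by immunoprecipitation with anti-FLAG antibodies, separately from the endogenous protein. The insert was introduced by restriction enzyme cloning, but the specific 5′ and 3′ sites are not recorded, nor does the record say whether the insert is full length or carries any mutations.

RIPK1 is a key regulator of cell death and inflammatory signalling. The plasmid is associated with a study of necroptosis and its control through ubiquitylation- and lysosome-dependent degradation of RIPK3, which points to typical uses such as transient overexpression, protein interaction assays and ubiquitylation assays in necroptosis pathway research.
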