>Addgene plasmid #78842 | pcDNA3-FLAG-RIPK1 | addgene partial sequence | sequence record 149274 | BGH-rev 5'-TAGAAGGCACAGTCGAGG-3'
ATAGGGCCCTCTAGATGCATGCTCGAGTTAGTTCTGGCTGACGTAAATCAAGCTGCTCAGAAGGTCGATC
CTGGAACACTGGTGGAGCGCCTGGGCCAGCTTCCCCACCGTGGCTCCCTTTATGCCTTCCCTCATCACCC
ACTTTTGGAGCATCTGGTAAACCTTTTCTTTCAGTCCATCTCGCTCATAGTCATGGTCAATTTCATCAAT
CTGAGACTGTGTGAAGCCCAGTTTACGGGCACAGTTTTTCCAGTGCTTTCCCAGATTTTCCCTGATTGGG
TCCAGGTGTTTATCCGTCAGACTAGTGGTATTATCAAAGATAGCTTGGTACTTAGCAGCTGGCTCTTCTT
TGAAGTTCGTATTTGTGCTGTCTAGTAGTGATGAACTCGTCCCACCAATCTCCATATAATTGTAGGCTCC
AATCTGAATGCCAGTACTATTGTATATGGTATATTTTATAGATTCATCTGTTGGTGGCAAGGAGCTGAAT
GGCATGGTGGGTGTATTTCCTAGATAGTTGGTCTCAGGCACTGGGATATTATGCAGACTAGGCATATGAC
TTGGAATTGGCCTGTACCAAACTCTGGGACCTGCTGTTCCTGGATCCAGTGGTCTTGTTCCAAAGCCATG
TGAGCTATATAATCCATTGTTCTGATACAGTACTTGAGGTTGGCTGGTGAGCCCTGAGGGCTGGTGCACT
GCATTACCATGACTGGCTGCACTGGAATAAGCAGTGCCTTTTCCCTCTGTATTCTGAA
