>Addgene plasmid #78842 | pcDNA3-FLAG-RIPK1 | addgene partial sequence | sequence record 149983 | CMV-F 5'-CGCAAATGGGCGGTAGGCGTG-3'
ACTAGAGAACCCACTGCTTACTGGCTTATCGAAATTAATACGACTCACTATAGGGAGACCCAAGCTTGCC
GCCACCATGGATTACAAGGATGACGACGATAAGAGCGCGGGCGGATCCGAATTCATGCAACCAGACATGT
CCTTGAATGTCATTAAGATGAAATCCAGTGACTTCCTGGAGAGTGCAGAACTGGACAGCGGAGGCTTTGG
GAAGGTGTCTCTGTGTTTCCACAGAACCCAGGGACTCATGATCATGAAAACAGTGTACAAGGGGCCCAAC
TGCATTGAGCACAACGAGGCCCTCTTGGAGGAGGCGAAGATGATGAACAGACTGAGACACAGCCGGGTGG
TGAAGCTCCTGGGCGTCATCATAGAGGAAGGGAAGTACTCCCTGGTGATGGAGTACATGGAGAAGGGCAA
CCTGATGCACGTGCTGAAAGCCGAGATGAGTACTCCGCTTTCTGTAAAAGGAAGGATAATTTTGGAAATC
ATTGAAGGAATGTGCTACTTACATGGAAAAGGCGTGATACACAAGGACCTGAAGCCTGAAAATATCCTTG
TTGATAATGACTTCCACATTAAGATCGCAGACCTCGGCCTTGCCTCCTTTAAGATGTGGAGCAAACTGAA
TAATGAAGAGCACAATGAGCTGAGGGAAGTGGACGGCACCGCTAAGAAGAATGGCGGCACCCTCTACTAC
ATGGCGCCCGAGCACCTGAATGACGTCAACGCAAAGCCCACAGAGAAGTCGGATGTGTACAGCTTTGCTG
TAGTACTCTGGGCGATATTTGCAAATAAGGAGCCATATGAAAA
