LOCUS       Exported 7417 bp ds-DNA circular SYN 12-MAY-2021
DEFINITION  To overexpress RIPK1 in Mammalian Cells.
ACCESSION   .
VERSION     .
KEYWORDS    pcDNA3-FLAG-RIPK1
SOURCE      synthetic DNA construct
  ORGANISM  synthetic DNA construct
REFERENCE   1 (bases 1 to 7417)
  AUTHORS   Seo J, Lee EW, Sung H, Seong D, Dondelinger Y, Shin J, Jeong M, Lee
            HK, Kim JH, Han SY, Lee C, Seong JK, Vandenabeele P, Song J
  TITLE     CHIP controls necroptosis through ubiquitylation- and
            lysosome-dependent degradation of RIPK3.
  JOURNAL   Nat Cell Biol. 2016 Mar;18(3):291-302. doi: 10.1038/ncb3314. Epub
            2016 Feb 22.
  PUBMED    26900751
REFERENCE   2 (bases 1 to 7417)
  AUTHORS   .
  TITLE     Direct Submission
  JOURNAL   Exported May 12, 2021 from SnapGene Server 1.1.58
            http://www.snapgene.com
FEATURES             Location/Qualifiers
     source          1..7417
                     /organism="synthetic DNA construct"
                     /mol_type="other DNA"
     primer_bind     complement(44..63)
                     /label=pRS-marker
                     /note="pRS vectors, use to sequence yeast selectable
                     marker"
     enhancer        235..614
                     /label=CMV enhancer
                     /note="human cytomegalovirus immediate early enhancer"
     promoter        615..818
                     /label=CMV promoter
                     /note="human cytomegalovirus (CMV) immediate early
                     promoter"
     primer_bind     769..789
                     /label=CMV-F
                     /note="Human CMV immediate early promoter, forward primer"
     primer_bind     863..882
                     /label=T7
                     /note="T7 promoter, forward primer"
     promoter        863..881
                     /label=T7 promoter
                     /note="promoter for bacteriophage T7 RNA polymerase"
     regulatory      898..907
                     /regulatory_class="other"
                     /note="vertebrate consensus sequence for strong initiation
                     of translation (Kozak, 1987)"
     CDS             907..930
                     /codon_start=1
                     /product="FLAG(R) epitope tag, followed by an enterokinase
                     cleavage site"
                     /label=FLAG
                     /translation="DYKDDDDK"
     primer_bind     complement(3011..3028)
                     /label=BGH-rev
                     /note="Bovine growth hormone terminator, reverse primer.
                     Also called BGH reverse"
     polyA_signal    3017..3241
                     /label=bGH poly(A) signal
                     /note="bovine growth hormone polyadenylation signal"
     rep_origin      3287..3715
                     /direction=RIGHT
                     /label=f1 ori
                     /note="f1 bacteriophage origin of replication; arrow
                     indicates direction of (+) strand synthesis"
     primer_bind     complement(3374..3393)
                     /label=F1ori-R
                     /note="F1 origin, reverse primer"
     primer_bind     3584..3605
                     /label=F1ori-F
                     /note="F1 origin, forward primer"
     primer_bind     complement(3724..3744)
                     /label=pBABE 3'
                     /note="SV40 enhancer, reverse primer for pBABE vectors"
     promoter        3729..4058
                     /label=SV40 promoter
                     /note="SV40 enhancer and early promoter"
     rep_origin      3909..4044
                     /label=SV40 ori
                     /note="SV40 origin of replication"
     primer_bind     3971..3990
                     /label=SV40pro-F
                     /note="SV40 promoter/origin, forward primer"
     CDS             4125..4919
                     /codon_start=1
                     /gene="aph(3')-II (or nptII)"
                     /product="aminoglycoside phosphotransferase from Tn5"
                     /label=NeoR/KanR
                     /note="confers resistance to neomycin, kanamycin, and G418
                     (Geneticin(R))"
                     /translation="MIEQDGLHAGSPAAWVERLFGYDWAQQTIGCSDAAVFRLSAQGRP
                     VLFVKTDLSGALNELQDEAARLSWLATTGVPCAAVLDVVTEAGRDWLLLGEVPGQDLLS
                     SHLAPAEKVSIMADAMRRLHTLDPATCPFDHQAKHRIERARTRMEAGLVDQDDLDEEHQ
                     GLAPAELFARLKARMPDGEDLVVTHGDACLPNIMVENGRFSGFIDCGRLGVADRYQDIA
                     LATRDIAEELGGEWADRFLVLYGIAAPDSQRIAFYRLLDEFF"
     primer_bind     complement(4179..4198)
                     /label=Neo-R
                     /note="Neomycin resistance gene, reverse primer"
     primer_bind     4789..4808
                     /label=Neo-F
                     /note="Neomycin resistance gene, forward primer"
     polyA_signal    5093..5214
                     /label=SV40 poly(A) signal
                     /note="SV40 polyadenylation signal"
     primer_bind     complement(5130..5149)
                     /label=SV40pA-R
                     /note="SV40 polyA, reverse primer"
     primer_bind     5184..5203
                     /label=EBV-rev
                     /note="SV40 polyA terminator, reverse primer"
     primer_bind     complement(5263..5279)
                     /label=M13 rev
                     /note="common sequencing primer, one of multiple similar
                     variants"
     primer_bind     complement(5263..5279)
                     /label=M13 Reverse
                     /note="In lacZ gene. Also called M13-rev"
     primer_bind     complement(5276..5298)
                     /label=M13/pUC Reverse
                     /note="In lacZ gene"
     protein_bind    5287..5303
                     /label=lac operator
                     /bound_moiety="lac repressor encoded by lacI"
                     /note="The lac repressor binds to the lac operator to
                     inhibit transcription in E. coli. This inhibition can be
                     relieved by adding lactose or
                     isopropyl-beta-D-thiogalactopyranoside (IPTG)."
     promoter        complement(5311..5341)
                     /label=lac promoter
                     /note="promoter for the E. coli lac operon"
     protein_bind    5356..5377
                     /label=CAP binding site
                     /bound_moiety="E. coli catabolite activator protein"
                     /note="CAP binding activates transcription in the presence
                     of cAMP."
     primer_bind     complement(5494..5511)
                     /label=L4440
                     /note="L4440 vector, forward primer"
     rep_origin      complement(5665..6250)
                     /direction=LEFT
                     /label=ori
                     /note="high-copy-number ColE1/pMB1/pBR322/pUC origin of
                     replication"
     primer_bind     complement(5745..5764)
                     /label=pBR322ori-F
                     /note="pBR322 origin, forward primer"
     CDS             complement(6421..7281)
                     /codon_start=1
                     /gene="bla"
                     /product="beta-lactamase"
                     /label=AmpR
                     /note="confers resistance to ampicillin, carbenicillin, and
                     related antibiotics"
                     /translation="MSIQHFRVALIPFFAAFCLPVFAHPETLVKVKDAEDQLGARVGYI
                     ELDLNSGKILESFRPEERFPMMSTFKVLLCGAVLSRIDAGQEQLGRRIHYSQNDLVEYS
                     PVTEKHLTDGMTVRELCSAAITMSDNTAANLLLTTIGGPKELTAFLHNMGDHVTRLDRW
                     EPELNEAIPNDERDTTMPVAMATTLRKLLTGELLTLASRQQLIDWMEADKVAGPLLRSA
                     LPAGWFIADKSGAGERGSRGIIAALGPDGKPSRIVVIYTTGSQATMDERNRQIAEIGAS
                     LIKHW"
     primer_bind     7044..7063
                     /label=Amp-R
                     /note="Ampicillin resistance gene, reverse primer"
     promoter        complement(7282..7386)
                     /gene="bla"
                     /label=AmpR promoter
ORIGIN
        1 gacggatcgg gagatctccc gatcccctat ggtgcactct cagtacaatc tgctctgatg
       61 ccgcatagtt aagccagtat ctgctccctg cttgtgtgtt ggaggtcgct gagtagtgcg
      121 cgagcaaaat ttaagctaca acaaggcaag gcttgaccga caattgcatg aagaatctgc
      181 ttagggttag gcgttttgcg ctgcttcgcg atgtacgggc cagatatacg cgttgacatt
      241 gattattgac tagttattaa tagtaatcaa ttacggggtc attagttcat agcccatata
      301 tggagttccg cgttacataa cttacggtaa atggcccgcc tggctgaccg cccaacgacc
      361 cccgcccatt gacgtcaata atgacgtatg ttcccatagt aacgccaata gggactttcc
      421 attgacgtca atgggtggag tatttacggt aaactgccca cttggcagta catcaagtgt
      481 atcatatgcc aagtacgccc cctattgacg tcaatgacgg taaatggccc gcctggcatt
      541 atgcccagta catgacctta tgggactttc ctacttggca gtacatctac gtattagtca
      601 tcgctattac catggtgatg cggttttggc agtacatcaa tgggcgtgga tagcggtttg
      661 actcacgggg atttccaagt ctccacccca ttgacgtcaa tgggagtttg ttttggcacc
      721 aaaatcaacg ggactttcca aaatgtcgta acaactccgc cccattgacg caaatgggcg
      781 gtaggcgtgt acggtgggag gtctatataa gcagagctct ctggctaact agagaaccca
      841 ctgcttactg gcttatcgaa attaatacga ctcactatag ggagacccaa gcttgccgcc
      901 accatggatt acaaggatga cgacgataag agcgcgggcg gatccgaatt catgcaacca
      961 gacatgtcct tgaatgtcat taagatgaaa tccagtgact tcctggagag tgcagaactg
     1021 gacagcggag gctttgggaa ggtgtctctg tgtttccaca gaacccaggg actcatgatc
     1081 atgaaaacag tgtacaaggg gcccaactgc attgagcaca acgaggccct cttggaggag
     1141 gcgaagatga tgaacagact gagacacagc cgggtggtga agctcctggg cgtcatcata
     1201 gaggaaggga agtactccct ggtgatggag tacatggaga agggcaacct gatgcacgtg
     1261 ctgaaagccg agatgagtac tccgctttct gtaaaaggaa ggataatttt ggaaatcatt
     1321 gaaggaatgt gctacttaca tggaaaaggc gtgatacaca aggacctgaa gcctgaaaat
     1381 atccttgttg ataatgactt ccacattaag atcgcagacc tcggccttgc ctcctttaag
     1441 atgtggagca aactgaataa tgaagagcac aatgagctga gggaagtgga cggcaccgct
     1501 aagaagaatg gcggcaccct ctactacatg gcgcccgagc acctgaatga cgtcaacgca
     1561 aagcccacag agaagtcgga tgtgtacagc tttgctgtag tactctgggc gatatttgca
     1621 aataaggagc catatgaaaa tgctatctgt gagcagcagt tgataatgtg cataaaatct
     1681 gggaacaggc cagatgtgga tgacatcact gagtactgcc caagagaaat tatcagtctc
     1741 atgaagctct gctgggaagc gaatccggaa gctcggccga catttcctgg cattgaagaa
     1801 aaatttaggc ctttttattt aagtcaatta gaagaaagtg tagaagagga cgtgaagagt
     1861 ttaaagaaag agtattcaaa cgaaaatgca gttgtgaaga gaatgcagtc tcttcaactt
     1921 gattgtgtgg cagtaccttc aagccggtca aattcagcca cagaacagcc tggttcactg
     1981 cacagttccc agggacttgg gatgggtcct gtggaggagt cctggtttgc tccttccctg
     2041 gagcacccac aagaagagaa tgagcccagc ctgcagagta aactccaaga cgaagccaac
     2101 taccatcttt atggcagccg catggacagg cagacgaaac agcagcccag acagaatgtg
     2161 gcttacaaca gagaggagga aaggagacgc agggtctccc atgacccttt tgcacagcaa
     2221 agaccttacg agaattttca gaatacagag ggaaaaggca ctgcttattc cagtgcagcc
     2281 agtcatggta atgcagtgca ccagccctca gggctcacca gccaacctca agtactgtat
     2341 cagaacaatg gattatatag ctcacatggc tttggaacaa gaccactgga tccaggaaca
     2401 gcaggtccca gagtttggta caggccaatt ccaagtcata tgcctagtct gcataatatc
     2461 ccagtgcctg agaccaacta tctaggaaat acacccacca tgccattcag ctccttgcca
     2521 ccaacagatg aatctataaa atataccata tacaatagta ctggcattca gattggagcc
     2581 tacaattata tggagattgg tgggacgagt tcatcactac tagacagcac aaatacgaac
     2641 ttcaaagaag agccagctgc taagtaccaa gctatctttg ataataccac tagtctgacg
     2701 gataaacacc tggacccaat cagggaaaat ctgggaaagc actggaaaaa ctgtgcccgt
     2761 aaactgggct tcacacagtc tcagattgat gaaattgacc atgactatga gcgagatgga
     2821 ctgaaagaaa aggtttacca gatgctccaa aagtgggtga tgagggaagg cataaaggga
     2881 gccacggtgg ggaagctggc ccaggcgctc caccagtgtt ccaggatcga ccttctgagc
     2941 agcttgattt acgtcagcca gaactaactc gagcatgcat ctagagggcc cgtttaaacc
     3001 cgctgatcag cctcgactgt gccttctagt tgccagccat ctgttgtttg cccctccccc
     3061 gtgccttcct tgaccctgga aggtgccact cccactgtcc tttcctaata aaatgaggaa
     3121 attgcatcgc attgtctgag taggtgtcat tctattctgg ggggtggggt ggggcaggac
     3181 agcaaggggg aggattggga agacaatagc aggcatgctg gggatgcggt gggctctatg
     3241 gcttctgagg cggaaagaac cagctggggc tctagggggt atccccnnnn nnnnnnnnnn
     3301 nnnnnnnnnn nnnnnnnnnn nnnnnnnnnn nnnnnnnnnn nnnnnnnnnn nnnnnnnnnn
     3361 nnnnnnnnnn nnnnnnnnnn nnnnnnnnnn nnnnnnnnnn nnnnnnnnnn cnnnnnnnnn
     3421 nnnnnnnnnn nnnnnnnnnn nnnnnnnnnn nnnnnnnnnn nnnnnnnnnn nnnnnnnnnn
     3481 nnnnnnnnnn nnnnnnnnnn nnannnnnnn nnnnnnnnnn nnnnnnnnnn nnnnnnnnnn
     3541 nnnnnnnnnn nncctttgac gttggagtcc acgttcttta atagtggact cttgttccaa
     3601 actggaacaa cactcaaccc tatctcggtc tattcttttg atttataagg gattttgccg
     3661 atttcggcct attggttaaa aaatgagctg atttaacaaa aatttaacgc gaattaattc
     3721 tgtggaatgt gtgtcagtta gggtgtggaa agtccccagg ctccccagca ggcagaagta
     3781 tgcaaagcat gcatctcaat tagtcagcaa ccaggtgtgg aaagtcccca ggctccccag
     3841 caggcagaag tatgcaaagc atgcatctca attagtcagc aaccatagtc ccgcccctaa
     3901 ctccgcccat cccgccccta actccgccca gttccgccca ttctccgccc catggctgac
     3961 taattttttt tatttatgca gaggccgagg ccgcctctgc ctctgagcta ttccagaagt
     4021 agtgaggagg cttttttgga ggcctaggct tttgcaaaaa gctcccggga gcttgtatat
     4081 ccattttcgg atctgatcaa gagacaggat gaggatcgtt tcgcatgatt gaacaagatg
     4141 gattgcacgc aggttctccg gccgcttggg tggagaggct attcggctat gactgggcac
     4201 aacagacaat cggctgctct gatgccgccg tgttccggct gtcagcgcag gggcgcccgg
     4261 ttctttttgt caagaccgac ctgtccggtg ccctgaatga actgcaggac gaggcagcgc
     4321 ggctatcgtg gctggccacg acgggcgttc cttgcgcagc tgtgctcgac gttgtcactg
     4381 aagcgggaag ggactggctg ctattgggcg aagtgccggg gcaggatctc ctgtcatctc
     4441 accttgctcc tgccgagaaa gtatccatca tggctgatgc aatgcggcgg ctgcatacgc
     4501 ttgatccggc tacctgccca ttcgaccacc aagcgaaaca tcgcatcgag cgagcacgta
     4561 ctcggatgga agccggtctt gtcgatcagg atgatctgga cgaagagcat caggggctcg
     4621 cgccagccga actgttcgcc aggctcaagg cgcgcatgcc cgacggcgag gatctcgtcg
     4681 tgacccatgg cgatgcctgc ttgccgaata tcatggtgga aaatggccgc ttttctggat
     4741 tcatcgactg tggccggctg ggtgtggcgg accgctatca ggacatagcg ttggctaccc
     4801 gtgatattgc tgaagagctt ggcggcgaat gggctgaccg cttcctcgtg ctttacggta
     4861 tcgccgctcc cgattcgcag cgcatcgcct tctatcgcct tcttgacgag ttcttctgag
     4921 cgggactctg gggttcgaaa tgaccgacca agcgacgccc aacctgccat cacgagattt
     4981 cgattccacc gccgccttct atgaaaggtt gggcttcgga atcgttttcc gggacgccgg
     5041 ctggatgatc ctccagcgcg gggatctcat gctggagttc ttcgcccacc ccaacttgtt
     5101 tattgcagct tataatggtt acaaataaag caatagcatc acaaatttca caaataaagc
     5161 atttttttca ctgcattcta gttgtggttt gtccaaactc atcaatgtat cttatcatgt
     5221 ctgtataccg tcgacctcta gctagagctt ggcgtaatca tggtcatagc tgtttcctgt
     5281 gtgaaattgt tatccgctca caattccaca caacatacga gccggaagca taaagtgtaa
     5341 agcctggggt gcctaatgag tgagctaact cacattaatt gcgttgcgct cactgcccgc
     5401 tttccagtcg ggaaacctgt cgtgccagct gcattaatga atcggccaac gcgcggggag
     5461 aggcggtttg cgtattgggc gctcttccgc ttcctcgctc actgactcgc tgcgctcggt
     5521 cgttcggctg cggcgagcgg tatcagctca ctcaaaggcg gtaatacggt tatccacaga
     5581 atcaggggat aacgcaggaa agaacatgtg agcaaaaggc cagcaaaagg ccaggaaccg
     5641 taaaaaggcc gcgttgctgg cgtttttcca taggctccgc ccccctgacg agcatcacaa
     5701 aaatcgacgc tcaagtcaga ggtggcgaaa cccgacagga ctataaagat accaggcgtt
     5761 tccccctgga agctccctcg tgcgctctcc tgttccgacc ctgccgctta ccggatacct
     5821 gtccgccttt ctcccttcgg gaagcgtggc gctttctcat agctcacgct gtaggtatct
     5881 cagttcggtg taggtcgttc gctccaagct gggctgtgtg cacgaacccc ccgttcagcc
     5941 cgaccgctgc gccttatccg gtaactatcg tcttgagtcc aacccggtaa gacacgactt
     6001 atcgccactg gcagcagcca ctggtaacag gattagcaga gcgaggtatg taggcggtgc
     6061 tacagagttc ttgaagtggt ggcctaacta cggctacact agaagaacag tatttggtat
     6121 ctgcgctctg ctgaagccag ttaccttcgg aaaaagagtt ggtagctctt gatccggcaa
     6181 acaaaccacc gctggtagcg gtttttttgt ttgcaagcag cagattacgc gcagaaaaaa
     6241 aggatctcaa gaagatcctt tgatcttttc tacggggtct gacgctcagt ggaacgaaaa
     6301 ctcacgttaa gggattttgg tcatgagatt atcaaaaagg atcttcacct agatcctttt
     6361 aaattaaaaa tgaagtttta aatcaatcta aagtatatat gagtaaactt ggtctgacag
     6421 ttaccaatgc ttaatcagtg aggcacctat ctcagcgatc tgtctatttc gttcatccat
     6481 agttgcctga ctccccgtcg tgtagataac tacgatacgg gagggcttac catctggccc
     6541 cagtgctgca atgataccgc gagacccacg ctcaccggct ccagatttat cagcaataaa
     6601 ccagccagcc ggaagggccg agcgcagaag tggtcctgca actttatccg cctccatcca
     6661 gtctattaat tgttgccggg aagctagagt aagtagttcg ccagttaata gtttgcgcaa
     6721 cgttgttgcc attgctacag gcatcgtggt gtcacgctcg tcgtttggta tggcttcatt
     6781 cagctccggt tcccaacgat caaggcgagt tacatgatcc cccatgttgt gcaaaaaagc
     6841 ggttagctcc ttcggtcctc cgatcgttgt cagaagtaag ttggccgcag tgttatcact
     6901 catggttatg gcagcactgc ataattctct tactgtcatg ccatccgtaa gatgcttttc
     6961 tgtgactggt gagtactcaa ccaagtcatt ctgagaatag tgtatgcggc gaccgagttg
     7021 ctcttgcccg gcgtcaatac gggataatac cgcgccacat agcagaactt taaaagtgct
     7081 catcattgga aaacgttctt cggggcgaaa actctcaagg atcttaccgc tgttgagatc
     7141 cagttcgatg taacccactc gtgcacccaa ctgatcttca gcatctttta ctttcaccag
     7201 cgtttctggg tgagcaaaaa caggaaggca aaatgccgca aaaaagggaa taagggcgac
     7261 acggaaatgt tgaatactca tactcttcct ttttcaatat tattgaagca tttatcaggg
     7321 ttattgtctc atgagcggat acatatttga atgtatttag aaaaataaac aaataggggt
     7381 tccgcgcaca tttccccgaa aagtgccacc tgacgtc
//
